>Addgene plasmid #182357 | pSEM414 - mosTI unc-119 Peft-3 - gfp(nls) - tbb-2 | addgene full sequence | sequence record 361779 | Addgene NGS Result
TTTTCCCAGTCACGACGTTGTAAAACGACGGCCAGTCATGCATAATCCGCACGCATCTGGAATAAGGAAG
TGCCATTCCGCCTGACCTAAGTGCTTTTCGAGATCGCCAAACCGGAGAACGATCAGGAGAATGATGAGTC
GCCACAGGAGTCGGCAAGATACGTGCGTTATAGATTTGCTCCAAACTTTTTGAAACTCAAAACGGTCGGA
GCAACTGTGGAATTCAAAGTAGGAGACATCCCAATCCATCATTTCCGAATGATCGAACGTCACTTCTTCA
AAGATCGCCTTCTGAAGTGTTTTGACTTTGAATTCGGATTCTGTATTCCGAATTCACGAAACAACTGTGA
ACATATCTATGAGTTCCCTCAACTCTCTCAACAACTCAGTGAGTCATTATTCTAAAAAGTACAATTCAAA
AGACTAATCTCTTTTTCAGTGGACGACATGATCAACAATCCAAACGAGACTCGTTCTGACAGCTTCTATT
TCGTCGATAACAAACTCGTCATGCACAACAAAGCCGACTACTCATATGATGCATAAATCTTCATTGTTGA
GTTTATCTTGTTGATTTTTGAATAAATTATCAACTCTTTACTTTTTAATGGGTTATGAAATAAATAAACA
TTGAAAACTGATAAACAACGTTCATCTCTATAACTTCGTATAGCATACATTATACGAAGTTATGCACCTT
TGGTCTTTTATTGTCAACTTCCATTGGTTCTTCCATTGTTTCTGTTAAATTAATGAATTTTTCATAAAAT
AAAGACATTATACAATATAAAAATGAAGAATTTATTGAAAATAAACTGCCAGAGAGAAAAAGTATGCAAC
ACTCCCGCCGAGAGTGTTTGAAATGGTGTACGGTACATTTTCGTGCTAGGAGTTAGATGTGCAGGCAGCA
ACGAGAGGGGGAGAGATTTTTTTGGGCCTTGTGAAATTAACGTGAGTTTTCTGGTCATCTGACTAATCAT
GTTGGTTTTTTGTTGGTTTATTTTGTTTTTATCTTTGTTTTTATCCAGATTAGGAAATTTAAATTTTATG
AATTTATAATGAGGTCAAACATTCAGTCCCAGCGTTTTTCCTGTTCTCACTGTTTAGTCGAATTTTTATT
TTAGGCTTTCAACAAATGTTCTAACTGTCTTATTTGTGACCTCACTTTTTATATTTTTTTAATTTTTAAA
AATATTAGAAGTTTCTAGGATAATTTTTTCGACTTTTATTCTCTCTACCGTCCGCACTCTTCTTACTTTT
AAATTAAATTGTTTTTTTTTCAGTTGGGAAACACTTTGCCTAAAAATGCCAAAGAAGAAGAGAAAGGTGT
CAAAAGGAGAAGAACTCTTTACCGGAGTCGTCCCAATTCTCGTCGAGCTCGACGGAGACGTAAACGGACA
CAAATTCTCGGTTTCCGGAGAAGGAGAAGGAGGTAAGTTTTACGAAATTCTGAAGCTCACAAAACATGGA
GTACATTTTTCAGATGCTACTTATGGAAAACTCACCCTTAAATTCATTTGCACCACCGGAAAGCTCCCAG
TGCCGTGGCCGACCCTTGTGACTACATTCTGCTACGGAGTTCAATGCTTTTCCCGCTACCCAGACCACAT
GAAGCGTCACGATTTCTTCAAATCAGCCATGCCAGAAGGATACGTCCAGGAGCGAACAATTTTCTTCAAG
GACGATGGAAACTACAAGACTCGTGCTGAAGTCAAGTTTGAAGGAGATACTCTCGTGAACCGCATTGAGC
TCAAGGTAAGTTTATAATCTATGATCTTAATTTGGCAATGGAAAAAGTTTTTTCAGGGAATCGACTTCAA
AGAAGATGGAAACATTCTTGGACACAAGCTCGAATACAACTATAACTCGCACAACGTGTATATCATGGCC
GACAAGCAAAAAAATGGAATCAAGGTCAACTTCAAGATTCGCCACAACATCGAAGACGGGTCGGTTCAAC
TCGCTGATCACTACCAGCAGAACACACCAATTGGAGGTAAGTTTTATTCCATAATACAAATATATATTGA
ACAATAATGCTTTTCAGATGGACCAGTCCTCCTCCCTGATAATCACTACCTTTCCACTCAATCCGCTCTT
AGCAAGGATCCAAATGAGAAAAGAGATCACATGGTTCTTCTCGAGTTTGTCACCGCCGCCGGAATCACCC
ACGGAATGGACGAGCTTTACAAGTCGAGACGCCGCAAGGCTAATCCAACCAAACTTTCTGAAAATGCCAA
GAAACTTGCCAAGGAGGTCGAGAACTGAGATGCAAAATCCTTTCAAGCATTCCCTTCTTCTCTATCACTC
TTCTTTCTTTTTGTCAAAAAATTCTCTCGCTAATTTATTTGCTTTTTTAATGTTATTATTTTATGACTTT
TTATAGTCACTGAAAAGTTTGCATCTGAGTGAAGTGAATGCTATCAAAATGTGATTCTGTCTGATGTACT
TTCACAATCTCTCTTCAATTCCATTTTGAAGTGCTTTAAACCCGAAAGGTTGAGAAAAATGCGAGCGCTC
AAATATTTGTATTGTGTTCGTTGAGTGACCCAACAAAAAGAGGAAACTTTATTGTGCCGCCAAGAAAAAA
GTCTCACAGGAAACGGAGAATCTGTGCGGCAATGTCTTATCATTTGAAACGCGCCGTATCGATGCTGACA
TCATGCGGCTCCCGTGTTAGTCGAGAAGATGGGTACGGGCCTTTATTCATCCAACACTCTACGGCTTCTT
CAAGAGCTAGTAGGGCACCCTGTAGTTGGAAAGGGATTATTTCGTATGGCGAGCCCATACCGTCTTTCTT
GCGGAAGCTTAACACGATAGGAAGTTGGATAGTTTCGAACGATGGTTCCATACGGAACGCTGTCTCAAGG
ATGAGTCTGACGGAGTGTAACTCGAAGGCTAGGTGGAGGCTCAGTGATGATAAGTCTGCGATGGTGGATG
CATGTGTCATGGTCATAGCTGTTTCCTGTGTGAAATTGTTATCCGCTCAGAGGGCACAATCCTATTCCGC
GCTATCCGACAATCTCCAAGACATTAGGTGGAGTTCAGTTCGGCGTATGGCATATGTCGCTGGAAAGAAC
ATGTGAGCAAAAGGCCAGCAAAAGGCCAGGAACCGTAAAAAGGCCGCGTTGCTGGCGTTTTTCCATAGGC
TCCGCCCCCCTGACGAGCATCACAAAAATCGACGCTCAAGTCAGAGGTGGCGAAACCCGACAGGACTATA
AAGATACCAGGCGTTTCCCCCTGGAAGCTCCCTCGTGCGCTCTCCTGTTCCGACCCTGCCGCTTACCGGA
TACCTGTCCGCCTTTCTCCCTTCGGGAAGCGTGGCGCTTTCTCATAGCTCACGCTGTAGGTATCTCAGTT
CGGTGTAGGTCGTTCGCTCCAAGCTGGGCTGTGTGCACGAACCCCCCGTTCAGCCCGACCGCTGCGCCTT
ATCCGGTAACTATCGTCTTGAGTCCAACCCGGTAAGACACGACTTATCGCCACTGGCAGCAGCCACTGGT
AACAGGATTAGCAGAGCGAGGTATGTAGGCGGTGCTACAGAGTTCTTGAAGTGGTGGCCTAACTACGGCT
ACACTAGAAGAACAGTATTTGGTATCTGCGCTCTGCTGAAGCCAGTTACCTTCGGAAAAAGAGTTGGTAG
CTCTTGATCCGGCAAACAAACCACCGCTGGTAGCGGTGGTTTTTTTGTTTGCAAGCAGCAGATTACGCGC
AGAAAAAAAGGATCTCAAGAAGATCCTTTGATCTTTTCTACGGGGTCTGACGCTCTATTCAACAAAGCCG
CCGTCCCGTCAAGTCAGCGTAAATGGGTAGGGGGCTTCAAATCGTCCTCGTGATACCAATTCGGAGCCTG
CTTTTTTGTACAAACTTGTTGATAATGGCAATTCAAGGATCTTCACCTAGATCCTTTTAAATTAAAAATG
AAGTTTTAAATCAATCTAAAGTATATATGAGTAAACTTGGTCTGACAGTTACCAATGCTTAATCAGTGAG
GCACCTATCTCAGCGATCTGTCTATTTCGTTCATCCATAGTTGCCTGACTCCCCGTCGTGTAGATAACTA
CGATACGGGAGGGCTTACCATCTGGCCCCAGTGCTGCAATGATACCGCGAGAGCCACGCTCACCGGCTCC
AGATTTATCAGCAATAAACCAGCCAGCCGGAAGGGCCGAGCGCAGAAGTGGTCCTGCAACTTTATCCGCC
TCCATCCAGTCTATTAATTGTTGCCGGGAAGCTAGAGTAAGTAGTTCGCCAGTTAATAGTTTGCGCAACG
TTGTTGCCATTGCTACAGGCATCGTGGTGTCACGCTCGTCGTTTGGTATGGCTTCATTCAGCTCCGGTTC
CCAACGATCAAGGCGAGTTACATGATCCCCCATGTTGTGCAAAAAAGCGGTTAGCTCCTTCGGTCCTCCG
ATCGTTGTCAGAAGTAAGTTGGCCGCAGTGTTATCACTCATGGTTATGGCAGCACTGCATAATTCTCTTA
CTGTCATGCCATCCGTAAGATGCTTTTCTGTGACTGGTGAGTACTCAACCAAGTCATTCTGAGAATAGTG
TATGCGGCGACCGAGTTGCTCTTGCCCGGCGTCAATACGGGATAATACCGCGCCACATAGCAGAACTTTA
AAAGTGCTCATCATTGGAAAACGTTCTTCGGGGCGAAAACTCTCAAGGATCTTACCGCTGTTGAGATCCA
GTTCGATGTAACCCACTCGTGCACCCAACTGATCTTCAGCATCTTTTACTTTCACCAGCGTTTCTGGGTG
AGCAAAAACAGGAAGGCAAAATGCCGCAAAAAAGGGAATAAGGGCGACACGGAAATGTTGAATACTCATA
CTCTTCCTTTTTCAATATTATTGAAGCATTTATCAGGGTTATTGTCTCATGAGCGGATACATATTTGAAT
GTATTTAGAAAAATAAACAAATAGGGGTTCCGCGCACATTTCCCCGAAAAGTGCCAGATACCTGAAACAA
AACCCATCGTACGGCCAAGGAAGTCTCCAATAACTGTGATCCACCACAAGCGCCAGGG
Features (pLannotate 1.2.2; 11 found; start..end, strand, type, name):
     91..543     +  CDS            unc-119 (fragment): UN119_CAEEL - Experimental evidence at protein level: Swiss-Prot protein existence level 1. Myristoyl-binding protein that acts as a cargo adapter: specifically binds the myristoyl moiety of a subset of N-terminally myristoylated proteins and is required for their localization. Plays a key role in ciliary membrane localization of proteins. Required for the establishment or function of the nervous system. From Caenorhabditis elegans.
    660..693     +  protein_bind   loxP: Cre-mediated recombination occurs in the 8-bp core sequence (GCATACAT). Cre recombinase
    694..1293    +  promoter       eft-3 promoter: eft-3; promoter for the C. elegans elongation factor 1α gene (Mitrovich and Anderson, 2000)
   1330..2190    +  CDS            sg25: sg25 is a basic (constitutively fluorescent) green fluorescent protein published in 1997, derived from Aequorea victoria.
   2194..2265    +  CDS            egl-13 (fragment): EGL13_CAEEL - Also known as cog-2 From Caenorhabditis elegans.
   2270..2593    +  terminator     tbb-2 terminator: tbb-2; transcription terminator for the C. elegans tubulin beta-2 gene
   3140..3728    -  rep_origin     ori: high-copy-number ColE1/pMB1/pBR322/pUC origin of replication
   3845..3869    -  protein_bind   attB1: mutant version of attB; recombination site for the Gateway® BP reaction BP Clonase™
   3969..4829    -  CDS            AmpR: β-lactamase; bla; confers resistance to ampicillin, carbenicillin, and related antibiotics
   4830..4934    -  promoter       AmpR promoter: bla
   5021..36      -  CDS            lacZα (fragment) (across the origin): LacZα fragment of β-galactosidase; lacZ fragment
