[The description below was written by a language model from this plasmid's Addgene catalogue record and pLannotate feature annotations shown in this document.]
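Description:
pSEM414 is a 5,028 bp C. elegans expression and targeting plasmid built on the pTwist-Amp-high-copy backbone. It serves as the positive control for the unc-119 version of the Modular Safe-harbor Transgene Insertion (mosTI) system. It is propagated in E. coli through a high-copy ColE1/pUC-type origin and selected with ampicillin via the β-lactamase gene and its native promoter. The annotation also picks up a short lacZα remnant spanning the sequence origin and a small attB1-like site in the backbone; the record assigns no role to either in this construct.

The payload was assembled by BsaI cloning, with both sites destroyed in the process. It is a ubiquitous nuclear GFP cassette: the eft-3 (elongation factor 1α) promoter drives an Aequorea-derived GFP coding sequence. This is followed directly by a short egl-13 fragment, which presumably supplies the nuclear localisation signal indicated by "gfp(nls)" in the name, and then by the tbb-2 (β-tubulin) 3′ UTR/terminator. Upstream of the cassette lie a partial unc-119 coding fragment and a single loxP site. Only part of unc-119 is annotated, so the plasmid does not appear to carry a complete rescue gene. This fits the depositor's statement that unc-119 rescue is obtained after insertion into an unc-119 mosTI landing site, although the record does not spell out how rescue is achieved, nor the purpose of the loxP site.

Successful integration at any unc-119 mosTI site is expected to give both rescue of the unc-119 phenotype and GFP fluorescence in nuclei throughout the animal. This makes the plasmid a convenient benchmark for checking that mosTI insertions and transgene expression are working.
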