Addgene plasmid #182357: pSEM414 - mosTI unc-119 Peft-3 - gfp(nls) - tbb-2
Purpose: Positive control for mosTI(unc-119). unc-119 rescue and ubiquitous nuclear GFP expression after mosTI insertion.
Depositing lab: Christian Froekjaer-Jensen. Depositing organization: King Abdullah University of Science and Technology (KAUST). Publication: Modular safe-harbor transgene insertion (MosTI) for targeted single-copy and extrachromosomal array integration in C. elegans. El Mouridi S, Alkhaldi F, Frokjaer-Jensen C. G3 (Bethesda). 2022 Jul 28. pii: 6651068. doi: 10.1093/g3journal/jkac184. PubMed 35900171.
Backbone
  Vector backbone: pTwist-Amp-high-copy
  Backbone manufacturer: Twist Biosciences
  Total vector size (bp): 5028
  Vector type: Worm Expression
Growth in bacteria
  Bacterial resistance: Ampicillin, 100 μg/mL
  Growth temperature: 37°C
  Growth strain: DH5alpha
  Copy number: High Copy
Gene/Insert
  Gene/Insert name: GFP
  Species: C. elegans (nematode)
  Promoter: Peft-3
  Cloning method: Restriction Enzyme; 5′ cloning site BsaI (destroyed during cloning); 3′ cloning site BsaI (destroyed during cloning)
  Sequencing primers: 5′ M13F; 3′ M13R
Terms and licenses: Academic/Nonprofit Terms; Industry Terms: Not Available to Industry
Depositor comments: www.wormbuilder.org MOdular Safe harbor Transgene Insertion (mosTI). Positive control vector: Peft-3::gfp(NLS)::tbb-2 UTR Will give unc-119 rescue and ubiquitous GFP expression after insertion into any unc-119 mosTI sites. Please visit https://www.biorxiv.org/content/10.1101/2022.04.19.488726v1.full for bioRxiv preprint.
How to cite: pSEM414 - mosTI unc-119 Peft-3 - gfp(nls) - tbb-2 was a gift from Christian Froekjaer-Jensen (Addgene plasmid # 182357 ; http://n2t.net/addgene:182357 ; RRID:Addgene_182357)
